Addgene plasmid #161602: pCfB9361(XIII-1_Markerfree_BackBone)
Purpose: (Empty Backbone) EasyClone-MarkerFree backbone vector for the addition of 1 or 2 genes and promoters for integration into site XIII-1, (Chr XIII: 306804..306823)
Depositing lab: Irina Borodina. Depositing organization: Danmarks Tekniske Universitet. Publication: Expansion of EasyClone-MarkerFree toolkit for Saccharomyces cerevisiae genome with new integration sites. Babaei M, Sartori L, Karpukhin A, Abashkin D, Matrosova E, Borodina I. FEMS Yeast Res. 2021 May 11;21(4). pii: 6249452. doi: 10.1093/femsyr/foab027. PubMed 33893795.
Backbone
  Vector backbone: Unknown
  Vector type: Yeast Expression, CRISPR, Synthetic Biology
Growth in bacteria
  Bacterial resistance: Ampicillin, 100 μg/mL
  Growth temperature: 37°C
  Growth strain: DH5alpha
  Copy number: High Copy
Gene/Insert
  Gene/Insert name: None
Terms and licenses: Academic/Nonprofit Terms; Industry Terms: Not Available to Industry
How to cite: pCfB9361(XIII-1_Markerfree_BackBone) was a gift from Irina Borodina (Addgene plasmid # 161602 ; http://n2t.net/addgene:161602 ; RRID:Addgene_161602)
