[The description below was written by a language model from this plasmid's Addgene catalogue record and pLannotate feature annotations shown in this document.]
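Description:
pCfB9361(XIII-1_Markerfree_BackBone) is an empty backbone from the EasyClone-MarkerFree toolkit for Saccharomyces cerevisiae, designed to receive one or two genes with their promoters and deliver them into the genome at integration site XIII-1 on chromosome XIII. It is catalogued as a yeast expression, CRISPR and synthetic biology vector; the parental backbone is listed as unknown and no insert is present. In Escherichia coli it is maintained as a high-copy plasmid through a ColE1/pUC-type origin and selected with ampicillin via the β-lactamase gene and its promoter. No yeast replication origin or yeast selectable marker is annotated, which fits an integrative, marker-free design in which CRISPR targeting of the chromosomal site is presumably used in place of marker selection.

The functional core of the annotated sequence is a pair of yeast transcription terminators, ADH1 and CYC1, placed close together in opposite orientations. This arrangement leaves a short cloning region between them where two divergently oriented expression units can be assembled, each gene reading outward into its own terminator, with a promoter or promoter pair supplied by the user. Two minimal FRT sites in opposite orientation lie several hundred bases outside the terminators on either side. The unannotated stretches between each FRT site and the terminators may correspond to the homology arms for site XIII-1, but the feature table does not label them, and the record does not explain the role of the FRT sites. The remaining hits are short fragments (rrnB T1 and T2 terminators, 5S rRNA, KanR, lacZα) that appear to be vector remnants rather than functional elements.
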