Features (pLannotate 1.2.2; 12 found; start..end, strand, type, name):
    487..520     +  protein_bind   FRT (minimal): supports FLP-mediated excision but not integration (Turan and Bode, 2011) FLP recombinase from the Saccharomyces cerevisiae 2μ plasmid
   1112..1277    -  terminator     ADH1 terminator: S. cerevisiae ADH1; transcription terminator for the S. cerevisiae alcohol dehydrogenase 1 (ADH1) gene
   1336..1525    +  terminator     CYC1 terminator: S. cerevisiae CYC1; transcription terminator for CYC1
   2107..2140    -  protein_bind   FRT (minimal): supports FLP-mediated excision but not integration (Turan and Bode, 2011) FLP recombinase from the Saccharomyces cerevisiae 2μ plasmid
   2184..2224    -  terminator     rrnB T1 terminator (fragment): transcription terminator T1 from the E. coli rrnB gene
   2226..2341    -  ncRNA          5S rRNA: Accession: RF00001 - 5S ribosomal RNA
   2372..2396    +  CDS            KanR (fragment): aminoglycoside phosphotransferase; aph(3')-Ia; confers resistance to kanamycin
   2426..2522    +  promoter       AmpR promoter (fragment): bla
   2525..3385    +  CDS            AmpR: β-lactamase; bla; confers resistance to ampicillin, carbenicillin, and related antibiotics
   3507..4095    +  rep_origin     ori: high-copy-number ColE1/pMB1/pBR322/pUC origin of replication
   4320..4337    +  terminator     rrnB T2 terminator (fragment): transcription terminator T2 from the E. coli rrnB gene
   4362..17      -  CDS            lacZα (fragment) (across the origin): LacZα fragment of β-galactosidase; lacZ fragment
>Addgene plasmid #161602 | pCfB9361(XIII-1_Markerfree_BackBone) | addgene full sequence | sequence record 318102 | Addgene NGS Result
GTAAAACGACGGCCAGTCTTAAGCTCGGGCCCCCTGGGCGGTTCTGATAACGAGTAATCGTTAATCCGCA
AATAACGTAAAAACCCGCTTCGGCGGGTTTTTTTATGGGGGGAGTTTAGGGAAAGAGCATTTGTCAGAAT
ATTTAAGGGCGCCTGTCACTTTGCTTGATATATGAGAATTATTTAACCTTATAAATGAGAAAAAAGCAAC
GCACTTTAAATAAGATACGTTGCTTTTTCGATTGATGAACACCTATAATTAAACTATTCATCTATTATTT
ATGATTTTTTGTATATACAATATTTCTAGTTTGTTAAAGAGAATTAAGAAAATAAATCTCGAAAATAATA
AAGGGAAAATCAGTTTTTGATATCAAAATTATACATGTCAACGATAATACAAAATATAATACAAACTATA
AGATGTTATCAGTATTTATTATGCATTTAGAATAAATTTTGTGTCGCCCTTATTCGACTCACTATAGAAG
TTCCTATTCTCTAGAAAGTATAGGAACTTCACTTCATTTTATTTAAATTTGCGGCCGCGAATGCGTGCGA
TTCCTTCTACTGCGGTTTCCCTGCAGGCACAGCTAACCGGAGGGAAGACAAGTCAAGCGGACATGCAGTT
CCCGCTCAGGCTTCTTTGCAGAGAAATCGGAATATGAATTTTTTGTGTTTTTTGTTAACTTCTTTACCAT
TCGCATCACGGGAAGAGTGTGTTGGCATAAGAGGCGCAAGAAAAAGGTGACCCACGGTGGTGGGAAAGAG
AAGAAAAAGCCGTTTGCGGAAAGCAATGTTTTGCCCATTCAGAAACAATATCTTTGCTGTATCCCTACAT
GTATTATGCCGCGTTGCTTGTGCAGGTACGGAGTCCCTGCACGATTTTTCAACAAGGTCTAGATTTGCTA
AGACGATGAGGCGGAGCCCGAAACAAACAAGCCAAAAACCGGAATTTCGCGCTTGGTGTGCTTTCGCATC
TTTTCGTGTGGTGAATGCACCTGGTGCACGCTGCGAAGGTGACGTAGCAATCCAAAAAAGGGAAGTCTAG
GCGCTTTCAACCGCCCCCCACCGTGCATGCGGATTGGTTGTCACAATTACGTGCAACGCTTGAGCGACCT
CATGCTATACCTGAGAAAGCAACCTGACCTACAGGAAAGAGTTACTCAAGAATAAGAATTTTCGTTTTAA
AACCTAAGAGTCACTTTAAAATTTGTATACACTTATTTTTTTTATAACTTATTTAATAATAAAAATCATA
AATCATAAGAAATTCGCTTATTTAGAAGTGTCAACAACGTATCTACCAACGGAATGCGTGCGATCGCGTG
CATTCATCCGCTCTAACCGAAAAGGAAGGAGTTAGACAACCTGAAGTCTAGGTCCCTATTTATTTTTTTA
TAGTTATGTTAGTATTAAGAACGTTATTTATATTTCAAATTTTTCTTTTTTTTCTGTACAGACGCGTGTA
CGCATGTAACATTATACTGAAAACCTTGCTTGAGAAGGTTTTGGGACGCTCGAAGAGTGGCCTCAATGTT
TCCTCCCCTCCTGTTGATGCGGGTAAGGGGTGTCTGTTATGCAGGAACAGGAAGGTAAAAATTAAATGGG
CCTTAATTCTGTAGACACTCTCTTGGGGTAATAAGGTTAAAAGCCATTGTTGAAGTACGGAATCATCTCT
TCATTTTTTCAGCGCTTGTAAGGAATTAATCCCCAGGAAGGTGCCGATGTAATGAGAGAAGTATTCTTGT
TGTATCTCTTTGGTTCGGAGTATTTCCTTCTTTCTTTTCTTTGTAGTTTTTATGCAAATGCAGGGAACAG
AGTACCCGGTTAAGGCTGTTAGTCAGCCGCACTCTACACAAAATTACTTGGCAAACACGTTGGTTGGGAA
AAGCTTTATACTTGGCGGTGTAGTAATTGTAAAGGATCAAGATTGTGTCATGCTAATGTGCCGCTGTGTA
ACAACCTTTTTGAAGCGCGTATTTACCACCGGCAAAAGGCCATTGTGTCACATAAAAAAAAACTCCCGCC
AAAGCCAGGTTCATTTTGCATAAGATTCACCACAGTAATCGCGTGCATTCGCGGCCGCATTTAAATCCCC
ACTTCAGAAGTTCCTATACTTTCTAGAGAATAGGAACTTCACTATAGAGTCGAATAAGGGCGACACCCCA
TAATTAGCCCGGGCGAAAGGCCCAGTCTTTCGACTGAGCCTTTCGTTTTATTTGATGCCTGGCAGTTCCC
TACTCTCGCATGGGGAGTCCCCACACTACCATCGGCGCTACGGCGTTTCACTTCTGAGTTCGGCATGGGG
TCAGGTGGGACCACCGCGCTACTGCCGCCAGGCAAACAAGGGGTGTTATGAGCCATATTCAGGTATAAAT
GGGCTCGCGATAATGTTCAGAATTGGTTAATTGGTTGTAACACTGACCCCTATTTGTTTATTTTTCTAAA
TACATTCAAATATGTATCCGCTCATGAGACAATAACCCTGATAAATGCTTCAATAATATTGAAAAAGGAA
GAATATGAGTATTCAACATTTCCGTGTCGCCCTTATTCCCTTTTTTGCGGCATTTTGCCTTCCTGTTTTT
GCTCACCCAGAAACGCTGGTGAAAGTAAAAGATGCTGAAGATCAGTTGGGTGCACGAGTGGGTTACATCG
AACTGGATCTCAACAGCGGTAAGATCCTTGAGAGTTTTCGCCCCGAAGAACGTTTTCCAATGATGAGCAC
TTTTAAAGTTCTGCTATGTGGCGCGGTATTATCCCGTATTGACGCCGGGCAAGAGCAACTCGGTCGCCGC
ATACACTATTCTCAGAATGACTTGGTTGAGTACTCACCAGTCACAGAAAAGCATCTTACGGATGGCATGA
CAGTAAGAGAATTATGCAGTGCTGCCATAACCATGAGTGATAACACTGCGGCCAACTTACTTCTGACAAC
GATCGGAGGACCGAAGGAGCTAACCGCTTTTTTGCACAACATGGGGGATCATGTAACTCGCCTTGATCGT
TGGGAACCGGAGCTGAATGAAGCCATACCAAACGACGAGCGTGACACCACGATGCCTGTAGCGATGGCAA
CAACGTTGCGCAAACTATTAACTGGCGAACTACTTACTCTAGCTTCCCGGCAACAATTAATAGACTGGAT
GGAGGCGGATAAAGTTGCAGGACCACTTCTGCGCTCGGCCCTTCCGGCTGGCTGGTTTATTGCTGATAAA
TCCGGAGCCGGTGAGCGTGGTTCTCGCGGTATCATCGCAGCGCTGGGGCCAGATGGTAAGCCCTCCCGTA
TCGTAGTTATCTACACGACGGGGAGTCAGGCAACTATGGATGAACGAAATAGACAGATCGCTGAGATAGG
TGCCTCACTGATTAAGCATTGGTAAGCAGAGCATTACGCTGACTTGACGGGACGGCGCAAGCTCATGACC
AAAATCCCTTAACGTGAGTTACGCGCGCGTCGTTCCACTGAGCGTCAGACCCCGTAGAAAAGATCAAAGG
ATCTTCTTGAGATCCTTTTTTTCTGCGCGTAATCTGCTGCTTGCAAACAAAAAAACCACCGCTACCAGCG
GTGGTTTGTTTGCCGGATCAAGAGCTACCAACTCTTTTTCCGAAGGTAACTGGCTTCAGCAGAGCGCAGA
TACCAAATACTGTTCTTCTAGTGTAGCCGTAGTTAGCCCACCACTTCAAGAACTCTGTAGCACCGCCTAC
ATACCTCGCTCTGCTAATCCTGTTACCAGTGGCTGCTGCCAGTGGCGATAAGTCGTGTCTTACCGGGTTG
GACTCAAGACGATAGTTACCGGATAAGGCGCAGCGGTCGGGCTGAACGGGGGGTTCGTGCACACAGCCCA
GCTTGGAGCGAACGACCTACACCGAACTGAGATACCTACAGCGTGAGCTATGAGAAAGCGCCACGCTTCC
CGAAGGGAGAAAGGCGGACAGGTATCCGGTAAGCGGCAGGGTCGGAACAGGAGAGCGCACGAGGGAGCTT
CCAGGGGGAAACGCCTGGTATCTTTATAGTCCTGTCGGGTTTCGCCACCTCTGACTTGAGCGTCGATTTT
TGTGATGCTCGTCAGGGGGGCGGAGCCTATGGAAAAACGCCAGCAACGCGGCCTTTTTACGGTTCCTGGC
CTTTTGCTGGCCTTTTGCTCACATGTTCTTTCCTGCGTTATCCCCTGATTCTGTGGATAACCGTATTACC
GCCTTTGAGTGAGCTGATACCGCTCGCCGCAGCCGAACGACCGAGCGCAGCGAGTCAGTGAGCGAGGAAG
CGGAAGGCGAGAGTAGGGAACTGCCAGGCATCAAACTAAGCAGAAGGCCCCTGACGGATGGCCTTTTTGC
GTTTCTACAAACTCTTTCTGTGTT
